Addgene plasmid #48819: pGGB001
Purpose: Provides mCherry:linker as GreenGate N-terminal tag module.
Depositing lab: Jan Lohmann. Depositing organization: Universitaet Heidelberg. Publication: GreenGate - A Novel, Versatile, and Efficient Cloning System for Plant Transgenesis. Lampropoulos A, Sutikovic Z, Wenzl C, Maegele I, Lohmann JU, Forner J. PLoS One. 2013 Dec 20;8(12):e83043. doi: 10.1371/journal.pone.0083043. PubMed 24376629.
Backbone
  Vector backbone: pUC19
  Backbone size w/o insert (bp): 2686
  Vector type: Golden Gate compatible cloning vector
Growth in bacteria
  Bacterial resistance: Ampicillin, 100 μg/mL
  Growth temperature: 37°C
  Growth strain: Mach1
  Copy number: High Copy
Gene/Insert
  Gene/Insert name: mCherry:Linker
  Species: Synthetic
  Insert size (bp): 809
  Cloning method: Unknown
Terms and licenses: Academic/Nonprofit Terms; Industry Terms: Not Available to Industry
Depositor comments: This plasmid is designed for Golden Gate cloning using the BsaI enzyme. Plasmid Features (listed as bp in full plasmid sequence): BsaI site #1 = 2241-2251bp mCherry-linker = 2252-3060bp BsaI site #2 = 3061-3071bp
How to cite: pGGB001 was a gift from Jan Lohmann (Addgene plasmid # 48819 ; http://n2t.net/addgene:48819 ; RRID:Addgene_48819)
