[The description below was written by a language model from this plasmid's Addgene catalogue record and pLannotate feature annotations shown in this document.]
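Description:
pGGB001 is an entry (module) plasmid from the GreenGate Golden Gate cloning system for plant transgenesis, supplying an mCherry:linker coding unit as the N-terminal tag module. It is built on a pUC19 backbone and is a small (about 3.5 kb), high-copy E. coli plasmid carrying the ColE1/pUC-type origin of replication. It is selected with ampicillin through the β-lactamase gene driven by its own bla promoter. Annotated remnants of the backbone include the CAP site, lac promoter and operator, fragments of lacI and lacZα, and short bom and rop fragments. None of these is a functional part of the payload.

The synthetic 809 bp insert consists of the mCherry open reading frame, a monomeric, rapidly maturing red fluorescent protein derived from Discosoma, followed by a linker segment of roughly 100 bp that extends to the end of the module. The insert is flanked on both sides by BsaI recognition sites. BsaI is a type IIS enzyme that cuts outside its recognition sequence, so digestion releases the module with defined overhangs. These overhangs direct its ordered, scarless ligation with the other GreenGate modules into a plant destination vector in a single reaction. SP6 and T7 promoter sequences sit just outside the BsaI sites and typically serve as priming sites for verifying the insert.

The module carries no plant promoter or terminator of its own, so expression depends on the parts it is assembled with. Its use is to place mCherry plus a flexible spacer in frame upstream of a coding sequence, producing N-terminally red-fluorescent fusion proteins for localisation or expression studies in plants.
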