Features (pLannotate 1.2.2; 13 found; start..end, strand, type, name):
     96..200     +  promoter       AmpR promoter: bla
    201..1061    +  CDS            AmpR: β-lactamase; bla; confers resistance to ampicillin, carbenicillin, and related antibiotics
   1232..1820    +  rep_origin     ori: high-copy-number ColE1/pMB1/pBR322/pUC origin of replication
   2003..2095    +  CDS            lacI (fragment): lac repressor; lacI; The lac repressor binds to the lac operator to inhibit transcription in E. coli. This inhibition can be relieved by adding lactose or isopropyl-β-D-thiogalactopyranoside (IPTG).
   2108..2129    +  protein_bind   CAP binding site: CAP binding activates transcription in the presence of cAMP. E. coli catabolite activator protein
   2144..2174    +  promoter       lac promoter: promoter for the E. coli lac operon
   2182..2198    +  protein_bind   lac operator: The lac repressor binds to the lac operator to inhibit transcription in E. coli. This inhibition can be relieved by adding lactose or isopropyl-β-D-thiogalactopyranoside (IPTG). lac repressor encoded by lacI
   2212..2230    +  promoter       SP6 promoter: promoter for bacteriophage SP6 RNA polymerase
   2254..2961    +  CDS            mCherry: mCherry is a basic (constitutively fluorescent) red fluorescent protein published in 2004, derived from Discosoma sp.. It is reported to be a very rapidly-maturing monomer with low acid sensitivity.
   3082..3100    -  promoter       T7 promoter: promoter for bacteriophage T7 RNA polymerase
   3102..3254    +  CDS            lacZα (fragment): LacZα fragment of β-galactosidase; lacZ fragment
   3260..3359    -  misc_feature   bom (fragment): basis of mobility region from pBR322
   3461..1       -  CDS            rop (fragment) (across the origin): Rop protein, which maintains plasmids at low copy number; rop
>Addgene plasmid #48819 | pGGB001 | depositor full sequence | sequence record 71206 | Full Sequence
GACGAAAGGGCCTCGTGATACGCCTATTTTTATAGGTTAATGTCATGATAATAATGGTTTCTTAGACGTC
AGGTGGCACTTTTCGGGGAAATGTGCGCGGAACCCCTATTTGTTTATTTTTCTAAATACATTCAAATATG
TATCCGCTCATGAGACAATAACCCTGATAAATGCTTCAATAATATTGAAAAAGGAAGAGTATGAGTATTC
AACATTTCCGTGTCGCCCTTATTCCCTTTTTTGCGGCATTTTGCCTTCCTGTTTTTGCTCACCCAGAAAC
GCTGGTGAAAGTAAAAGATGCTGAAGATCAGTTGGGTGCACGAGTGGGTTACATCGAACTGGATCTCAAC
AGCGGTAAGATCCTTGAGAGTTTTCGCCCCGAAGAACGTTTTCCAATGATGAGCACTTTTAAAGTTCTGC
TATGTGGCGCGGTATTATCCCGTATTGACGCCGGGCAAGAGCAACTCGGTCGCCGCATACACTATTCTCA
GAATGACTTGGTTGAGTACTCACCAGTCACAGAAAAGCATCTTACGGATGGCATGACAGTAAGAGAATTA
TGCAGTGCTGCCATAACCATGAGTGATAACACTGCGGCCAACTTACTTCTGACAACGATCGGAGGACCGA
AGGAGCTAACCGCTTTTTTGCACAACATGGGGGATCATGTAACTCGCCTTGATCGTTGGGAACCGGAGCT
GAATGAAGCCATACCAAACGACGAGCGTGACACCACGATGCCTGTAGCAATGGCAACAACGTTGCGCAAA
CTATTAACTGGCGAACTACTTACTCTAGCTTCCCGGCAACAATTAATAGACTGGATGGAGGCGGATAAAG
TTGCAGGACCACTTCTGCGCTCGGCCCTTCCGGCTGGCTGGTTTATTGCTGATAAATCTGGAGCCGGTGA
GCGTGGCTCTCGAGGTATCATTGCAGCACTGGGGCCAGATGGTAAGCCCTCCCGTATCGTAGTTATCTAC
ACGACGGGGAGTCAGGCAACTATGGATGAACGAAATAGACAGATCGCTGAGATAGGTGCCTCACTGATTA
AGCATTGGTAACTGTCAGACCAAGTTTACTCATATATACTTTAGATTGATTTAAAACTTCATTTTTAATT
TAAAAGGATCTAGGTGAAGATCCTTTTTGATAATCTCATGACCAAAATCCCTTAACGTGAGTTTTCGTTC
CACTGAGCGTCAGACCCCGTAGAAAAGATCAAAGGATCTTCTTGAGATCCTTTTTTTCTGCGCGTAATCT
GCTGCTTGCAAACAAAAAAACCACCGCTACCAGCGGTGGTTTGTTTGCCGGATCAAGAGCTACCAACTCT
TTTTCCGAAGGTAACTGGCTTCAGCAGAGCGCAGATACCAAATACTGTTCTTCTAGTGTAGCCGTAGTTA
GGCCACCACTTCAAGAACTCTGTAGCACCGCCTACATACCTCGCTCTGCTAATCCTGTTACCAGTGGCTG
CTGCCAGTGGCGATAAGTCGTGTCTTACCGGGTTGGACTCAAGACGATAGTTACCGGATAAGGCGCAGCG
GTCGGGCTGAACGGGGGGTTCGTGCACACAGCCCAGCTTGGAGCGAACGACCTACACCGAACTGAGATAC
CTACAGCGTGAGCTATGAGAAAGCGCCACGCTTCCCGAAGGGAGAAAGGCGGACAGGTATCCGGTAAGCG
GCAGGGTCGGAACAGGAGAGCGCACGAGGGAGCTTCCAGGGGGAAACGCCTGGTATCTTTATAGTCCTGT
CGGGTTTCGCCACCTCTGACTTGAGCGTCGATTTTTGTGATGCTCGTCAGGGGGGCGGAGCCTATGGAAA
AACGCCAGCAACGCGGCCTTTTTACGGTTCCTGGCCTTTTGCTGGCCTTTTGCTCACATGTTCTTTCCTG
CGTTATCCCCTGATTCTGTGGATAACCGTATTACCGCCTTTGAGTGAGCTGATACCGCTCGCCGCAGCCG
AACGACCGAGCGCAGCGAGTCAGTGAGCGAGGAAGCGGAAGAGCGCCCAATACGCAAACCGCCTCTCCCC
GCGCGTTGGCCGATTCATTAATGCAGCTGGCACGACAGGTTTCCCGACTGGAAAGCGGGCAGTGAGCGCA
ACGCAATTAATGTGAGTTAGCTCACTCATTAGGCACCCCAGGCTTTACACTTTATGCTTCCGGCTCGTAT
GTTGTGTGGAATTGTGAGCGGATAACAATTTCACACGAGCTATTTAGGTGACACTATAGAAGTGAAGCTT
GGTCTCAAACAGTATGGTGAGCAAGGGCGAGGAGGATAACATGGCCATCATCAAGGAGTTCATGCGCTTC
AAGGTGCACATGGAGGGCTCCGTGAACGGCCACGAGTTCGAGATCGAGGGCGAGGGCGAGGGCCGCCCCT
ACGAGGGCACCCAGACCGCCAAGCTGAAGGTGACCAAGGGTGGCCCCCTGCCCTTCGCCTGGGACATCCT
GTCCCCTCAGTTCATGTACGGCTCCAAGGCCTACGTGAAGCACCCCGCCGACATCCCCGACTACTTGAAG
CTGTCCTTCCCCGAGGGCTTCAAGTGGGAGCGCGTGATGAACTTCGAGGACGGCGGCGTGGTGACCGTGA
CCCAGGACTCCTCCCTGCAGGACGGCGAGTTCATCTACAAGGTGAAGCTGCGCGGCACCAACTTCCCCTC
CGACGGCCCCGTAATGCAGAAGAAGACCATGGGCTGGGAGGCCTCCTCCGAGCGGATGTACCCCGAGGAC
GGCGCCCTGAAGGGCGAGATCAAGCAGAGGCTGAAGCTGAAGGACGGCGGCCACTACGACGCTGAGGTCA
AGACCACCTACAAGGCCAAGAAGCCCGTGCAGCTGCCCGGCGCCTACAACGTCAACATCAAGTTGGACAT
CACCTCCCACAACGAGGACTACACCATCGTGGAACAGTACGAACGCGCCGAGGGCCGCCACTCCACCGGC
GGCATGGACGAGCTGTACAAGGCAGCGGCCGCTTCAGGGAGTGGTTCCGGAAGCGGCTCTGGATCGGGCT
CAGGGAGTGGTTCCGGCAGCGGCTCTGGATCGGCTGCCGCAGCAATTGCTGGCTTGAGACCGAATTCTCG
CCCTATAGTGAGTCGTATTACCTGGCCGTCGTTTTACAACGTCGTGACTGGGAAAACCCTGGCGTTACCC
AACTTAATCGCCTTGCAGCACATCCCCCTTTCGCCAGCTGGCGTAATAGCGAAGAGGCCCGCACCGATCG
CCCTTCCCAACAGTTGCGCAGCCTGAATGGCGAATGGCGCCTGATGCGGTATTTTCTCCTTACGCATCTG
TGCGGTATTTCACACCGCATATGGTGCACTCTCAGTACAATCTGCTCTGATGCCGCATAGTTAAGCCAGC
CCCGACACCCGCCAACACCCGCTGACGCGCCCTGACGGGCTTGTCTGCTCCCGGCATCCGCTTACAGACA
AGCTGTGACCGTCTCCGGGAGCTGCATGTGTCAGAGGTTTTCACCGTCATCACCGAAACGCGCGA
