>Addgene plasmid #48819 | pGGB001 | depositor partial sequence | sequence record 71207 | mCherry:linker coding sequence
GTATGGTGAGCAAGGGCGAGGAGGATAACATGGCCATCATCAAGGAGTTCATGCGCTTCAAGGTGCACAT
GGAGGGCTCCGTGAACGGCCACGAGTTCGAGATCGAGGGCGAGGGCGAGGGCCGCCCCTACGAGGGCACC
CAGACCGCCAAGCTGAAGGTGACCAAGGGTGGCCCCCTGCCCTTCGCCTGGGACATCCTGTCCCCTCAGT
TCATGTACGGCTCCAAGGCCTACGTGAAGCACCCCGCCGACATCCCCGACTACTTGAAGCTGTCCTTCCC
CGAGGGCTTCAAGTGGGAGCGCGTGATGAACTTCGAGGACGGCGGCGTGGTGACCGTGACCCAGGACTCC
TCCCTGCAGGACGGCGAGTTCATCTACAAGGTGAAGCTGCGCGGCACCAACTTCCCCTCCGACGGCCCCG
TAATGCAGAAGAAGACCATGGGCTGGGAGGCCTCCTCCGAGCGGATGTACCCCGAGGACGGCGCCCTGAA
GGGCGAGATCAAGCAGAGGCTGAAGCTGAAGGACGGCGGCCACTACGACGCTGAGGTCAAGACCACCTAC
AAGGCCAAGAAGCCCGTGCAGCTGCCCGGCGCCTACAACGTCAACATCAAGTTGGACATCACCTCCCACA
ACGAGGACTACACCATCGTGGAACAGTACGAACGCGCCGAGGGCCGCCACTCCACCGGCGGCATGGACGA
GCTGTACAAGGCAGCGGCCGCTTCAGGGAGTGGTTCCGGAAGCGGCTCTGGATCGGGCTCAGGGAGTGGT
TCCGGCAGCGGCTCTGGATCGGCTGCCGCAGCAATTGCT
