>Addgene plasmid #48819 | pGGB001 | addgene partial sequence | sequence record 72375 | Lac-promoter 5'-CACTTTATGCTTCCGGCTCG-3'
CACGAGCTATTTAGGTGACACTATAGAAGTGAAGCTTGGTCTCAAACAGTATGGTGAGCAAGGGCGAGGA
GGATAACATGGCCATCATCAAGGAGTTCATGCGCTTCAAGGTGCACATGGAGGGCTCCGTGAACGGCCAC
GAGTTCGAGATCGAGGGCGAGGGCGAGGGCCGCCCCTACGAGGGCACCCAGACCGCCAAGCTGAAGGTGA
CCAAGGGTGGCCCCCTGCCCTTCGCCTGGGACATCCTGTCCCCTCAGTTCATGTACGGCTCCAAGGCCTA
CGTGAAGCACCCCGCCGACATCCCCGACTACTTGAAGCTGTCCTTCCCCGAGGGCTTCAAGTGGGAGCGC
GTGATGAACTTCGAGGACGGCGGCGTGGTGACCGTGACCCAGGACTCCTCCCTGCAGGACGGCGAGTTCA
TCTACAAGGTGAAGCTGCGCGGCACCAACTTCCCCTCCGACGGCCCCGTAATGCAGAAGAAGACCATGGG
CTGGGAGGCCTCCTCCGAGCGGATGTACCCCGAGGACGGCGCCCTGAAGGGCGAGATCAAGCAGAGGCTG
AAGCTGAAGGACGGCGGCCACTACGACGCTGAGGTCAAGACCACCTACAAGGCCAAGAAGCCCGTGCAGC
TGCCCGGCGCCTACAACGTCAACATCAAGTTGGACATCACCTCCCACAACGAGGACTACACCATCGTGGA
ACAGTACGAACGCGCCGAGGGCCGCCACTCCACCGGCGGCATGGACGAGCTGTACAAGGCAGCGGCCGCT
TCAGGGAGTGGTTCCGGAAGCGGCTCTGGATCGGGCTCAGGGAGTGGTT
